>Addgene plasmid #98388 | UKNP6.1.2 | depositor full sequence | sequence record 180294 | UKNP6.1.2 sequence 6813 bps
CACCATGGGTTGCTCTTTCTCTATCTTCCTTTTGGCACTACTCTCGTGCCTCACAACGCCGGCTTCGGCT
CTTACCTACGGTAACTCCAGTGGGCTGTACCATCTTACAAATGATTGCCCCAACTCCAGCATCGTGCTGG
AAGCGGATGCTATGATCTTGCATCTGCCTGGATGCTTGCCTTGTGTGAGGGTCGATAATCGGTCCACCTG
CTGGCATGCTGTGTCCCCCACCCTAGCCATACCAAATGCTTCTACGCCCGCAACGGGATTCCGCAGGCAT
GTGGATCTTCTTGCGGGCGCCGCAGTGGTCTGCTCATCCCTATACATTGGGGATCTGTGCGGCTCTCTCT
TTTTGGCGGGACAACTATTCACCTTCCAGCCCCGCCGACATTGGACCGTGCAAGACTGCAACTGCTCCAT
CTATACAGGCCACGTTACCGGCCACAGGATGGCTTGGGACATGATGATGAATTGGTCACCCACAACCACT
CTGGTCCTATCTAGCATCTTGAGGGTACCTGAGATCTGTGCGAGTGTGATACTCGGTGGCCACTGGGGGA
TACTATTGGCCGTCGCCTACTTTGGTATGGCTGGCAACTGGCTAAAAGTTCTGGCTGTTCTGTTCTTATT
TGCAGGGGTTGAAGCAACCACCACCACCGCCCACGAAGCGGCCCGCGCTACTGCCGGCTTCGTTGGGCTT
TTCACCTCCGGTGCCAGGCAGAAGCTACAACTCATCAACACCAACGGCAGCTGGCATATAAACAGGACTG
CTTTGAACTGCAATGATTCCCTCCAGACGGGGTTCATAGCGTCACTCTTTTACTTCAACAAATTCAACTC
CTCGGGTTGCCCGGAGCGGATGGCTGCGTGTAAGCCCCTCGCGGATTTCCGGCAGGGGTGGGGCCAAATA
ACCTACAAGGTCAACATCTCGGGCCCCTCTGACGACCGTCCCTACTGCTGGCATTACGCTCCTAGGTCAT
GTGACGTGGTGCCGGCCCGCACGGTGTGCGGCCCTGTTTACTGCTTCACGCCCAGCCCTGTTGTGGTAGG
AACCACTGATAGGCGGGGCAACCCCACATACACCTGGGGGGAGAATGAGACGGACGTATTCATGCTGGAA
AGCCTTCGGCCCCCTACTGGAGGATGGTTTGGGTGCACGTGGATGAACTCTACGGGCTTTACCAAGACCT
GTGGTGCCCCGCCATGTCAGATAGTCCCAGGAGATTACAACAGCTCTGCCAACGAGCTTTTGTGCCCCAC
CGACTGCTTCCGTAAACATCCGGAAGCTACATACCAGCGGTGCGGATCGGGACCCTGGCTGACACCTAGG
TGTCTGGTGGATTACCCTTACAGGCTATGGCACTACCCCTGCACTGTCAACTTTACCGTGCATAAAGTCA
GGATGTTCGTGGGAGGCATTGAGCACCGGTTTGACGCTGCATGTAATTGGACCAGGGGCGAGCGGTGCGA
GCTACATGACAGAGACAGGATTGAAATGAGCCCGCTGCTTTTCTCAACTACGCAGCTCGCCATACTTCCC
TGCTCATTTTCCACCATGCCGGCCTTGTCAACTGGCCTCATCCATCTGCATCAGAACATAGTGGACGTGC
AGTACCTCTACGGAGTATCCTCGAGCGTCACCTCGTGGGTGGTGAAGTGGGAGTACATTGTCCTGATGTT
CCTGGTTCTGGCAGATGCTCGGATTTGTACGTGTCTCTGGTTAATGCTGCTCATAACCAACGTTGAAGCA
TAAAAGCCGAATTCTGCAGATATCCAGCACAGTGGCGGCCGCTCGAGTCTAGAGGGCCCGTTTAAACCCG
CTGATCAGCCTCGACTGTGCCTTCTAGTTGCCAGCCATCTGTTGTTTGCCCCTCCCCCGTGCCTTCCTTG
ACCCTGGAAGGTGCCACTCCCACTGTCCTTTCCTAATAAAATGAGGAAATTGCATCGCATTGTCTGAGTA
GGTGTCATTCTATTCTGGGGGGTGGGGTGGGGCAGGACAGCAAGGGGGAGGATTGGGAAGACAATAGCAG
GCATGCTGGGGATGCGGTGGGCTCTATGGCTTCTGAGGCGGAAAGAACCAGTGGCGGTAATACGGTTATC
CACAGAATCAGGGGATAACGCAGGAAAGAACATGTGAGCAAAAGGCCAGCAAAAGGCCAGGAACCGTAAA
AAGGCCGCGTTGCTGGCGTTTTTCCATAGGCTCCGCCCCCCTGACGAGCATCACAAAAATCGACGCTCAA
GTCAGAGGTGGCGAAACCCGACAGGACTATAAAGATACCAGGCGTTTCCCCCTGGAAGCTCCCTCGTGCG
CTCTCCTGTTCCGACCCTGCCGCTTACCGGATACCTGTCCGCCTTTCTCCCTTCGGGAAGCGTGGCGCTT
TCTCATAGCTCACGCTGTAGGTATCTCAGTTCGGTGTAGGTCGTTCGCTCCAAGCTGGGCTGTGTGCACG
AACCCCCCGTTCAGCCCGACCGCTGCGCCTTATCCGGTAACTATCGTCTTGAGTCCAACCCGGTAAGACA
CGACTTATCGCCACTGGCAGCAGCCACTGGTAACAGGATTAGCAGAGCGAGGTATGTAGGCGGTGCTACA
GAGTTCTTGAAGTGGTGGCCTAACTACGGCTACACTAGAAGGACAGTATTTGGTATCTGCGCTCTGCTGA
AGCCAGTTACCTTCGGAAAAAGAGTTGGTAGCTCTTGATCCGGCAAACAAACCACCGCTGGTAGCGGTGG
TTTTTTTGTTTGCAAGCAGCAGATTACGCGCAGAAAAAAAGGATCTCAAGAAGATCCTTTGATCTTTTCT
ACGGGGTCTGACGCTCAGTGGAACGAAAACTCACGTTAAGGGATTTTGGTCATGAGATTATCAAAAAGGA
TCTTCACCTAGATCCTTTTAAATTAAAAATGAAGTTTTAAATCAATCTAAAGTATATATGAGTAACCTGA
GGCTATGGCAGGGCCTGCCGCCCCGACGTTGGCTGCGAGCCCTGGGCCTTCACCCGAACTTGGGGGGTGG
GGTGGGGAAAAGGAAGAAACGCGGGCGTATTGGCCCCAATGGGGTCTCGGTGGGGTATCGACAGAGTGCC
AGCCCTGGGACCGAACCCCGCGTTTATGAACAAACGACCCAACACCGTGCGTTTTATTCTGTCTTTTTAT
TGCCGTCATAGCGCGGGTTCCTTCCGGTATTGTCTCCTTCCGTGTTTCAGTTAGCCTCCCCCTAGGGTGG
GCGAAGAACTCCAGCATGAGATCCCCGCGCTGGAGGATCATCCAGCCGGCGTCCCGGAAAACGATTCCGA
AGCCCAACCTTTCATAGAAGGCGGCGGTGGAATCGAAATCTCGTGATGGCAGGTTGGGCGTCGCTTGGTC
GGTCATTTCGAACCCCAGAGTCCCGCTCAGAAGAACTCGTCAAGAAGGCGATAGAAGGCGATGCGCTGCG
AATCGGGAGCGGCGATACCGTAAAGCACGAGGAAGCGGTCAGCCCATTCGCCGCCAAGCTCTTCAGCAAT
ATCACGGGTAGCCAACGCTATGTCCTGATAGCGGTCCGCCACACCCAGCCGGCCACAGTCGATGAATCCA
GAAAAGCGGCCATTTTCCACCATGATATTCGGCAAGCAGGCATCGCCATGGGTCACGACGAGATCCTCGC
CGTCGGGCATGCTCGCCTTGAGCCTGGCGAACAGTTCGGCTGGCGCGAGCCCCTGATGCTCTTGATCATC
CTGATCGACAAGACCGGCTTCCATCCGAGTACGTGCTCGCTCGATGCGATGTTTCGCTTGGTGGTCGAAT
GGGCAGGTAGCCGGATCAAGCGTATGCAGCCGCCGCATTGCATCAGCCATGATGGATACTTTCTCGGCAG
GAGCAAGGTGAGATGACAGGAGATCCTGCCCCGGCACTTCGCCCAATAGCAGCCAGTCCCTTCCCGCTTC
AGTGACAACGTCGAGCACAGCTGCGCAAGGAACGCCCGTCGTGGCCAGCCACGATAGCCGCGCTGCCTCG
TCTTGCAGTTCATTCAGGGCACCGGACAGGTCGGTCTTGACAAAAAGAACCGGGCGCCCCTGCGCTGACA
GCCGGAACACGGCGGCATCAGAGCAGCCGATTGTCTGTTGTGCCCAGTCATAGCCGAATAGCCTCTCCAC
CCAAGCGGCCGGAGAACCTGCGTGCAATCCATCTTGTTCAATCATGCGAAACGATCCTCATCCTGTCTCT
TGATCGATCTTTGCAAAAGCCTAGGCCTCCAAAAAAGCCTCCTCACTACTTCTGGAATAGCTCAGAGGCC
GAGGCGGCCTCGGCCTCTGCATAAATAAAAAAAATTAGTCAGCCATGGGGCGGAGAATGGGCGGAACTGG
GCGGAGTTAGGGGCGGGATGGGCGGAGTTAGGGGCGGGACTATGGTTGCTGACTAATTGAGATGCATGCT
TTGCATACTTCTGCCTGCTGGGGAGCCTGGGGACTTTCCACACCTGGTTGCTGACTAATTGAGATGCATG
CTTTGCATACTTCTGCCTGCTGGGGAGCCTGGGGACTTTCCACACCCTAACTGACACACATTCCACAGCT
GGTTCTTTCCGCCTCAGGACTCTTCCTTTTTCAATAAATCAATCTAAAGTATATATGAGTAAACTTGGTC
TGACAGTTACCAATGCTTAATCAGTGAGGCACCTATCTCAGCGATCTGTCTATTTCGTTCATCCATAGTT
GCCTGACTCCCCGTCGTGTAGATAACTACGATACGGGAGGGCTTACCATCTGGCCCCAGTGCTGCAATGA
TACCGCGAGACCCACGCTCACCGGCTCCAGATTTATCAGCAATAAACCAGCCAGCCGGAAGGGCCGAGCG
CAGAAGTGGTCCTGCAACTTTATCCGCCTCCATCCAGTCTATTAATTGTTGCCGGGAAGCTAGAGTAAGT
AGTTCGCCAGTTAATAGTTTGCGCAACGTTGTTGCCATTGCTACAGGCATCGTGGTGTCACGCTCGTCGT
TTGGTATGGCTTCATTCAGCTCCGGTTCCCAACGATCAAGGCGAGTTACATGATCCCCCATGTTGTGCAA
AAAAGCGGTTAGCTCCTTCGGTCCTCCGATCGTTGTCAGAAGTAAGTTGGCCGCAGTGTTATCACTCATG
GTTATGGCAGCACTGCATAATTCTCTTACTGTCATGCCATCCGTAAGATGCTTTTCTGTGACTGGTGAGT
ACTCAACCAAGTCATTCTGAGAATAGTGTATGCGGCGACCGAGTTGCTCTTGCCCGGCGTCAATACGGGA
TAATACCGCGCCACATAGCAGAACTTTAAAAGTGCTCATCATTGGAAAACGTTCTTCGGGGCGAAAACTC
TCAAGGATCTTACCGCTGTTGAGATCCAGTTCGATGTAACCCACTCGTGCACCCAACTGATCTTCAGCAT
CTTTTACTTTCACCAGCGTTTCTGGGTGAGCAAAAACAGGAAGGCAAAATGCCGCAAAAAAGGGAATAAG
GGCGACACGGAAATGTTGAATACTCATACTCTTCCTTTTTCAATATTATTGAAGCATTTATCAGGGTTAT
TGTCTCATGAGCGGATACATATTTGAATGTATTTAGAAAAATAAACAAATAGGGGTTCCGCGCACATTTC
CCCGAAAAGTGCCACCTG
[124 nt withheld, positions 5619-5742]
C
[91 nt withheld, positions 5744-5834]
A
[49 nt withheld, positions 5836-5884]
CCTTTGACGTTGGAGTCCACGTTCTTT
[37 nt withheld, positions 5912-5948]
ACCCTATCTCGGTCTATTCTTTTGATTTATAAGGGATTTTGCCGATTTCGGCCTATTGGTTAAAAAATGA
GCTGATTTAACAAAAATTTAACGCGAATTTTAACAAAATATTAACGCTTACAATTTACGCGCGCGTTGAC
ATTGATTATTGACTAGTTATTAATAGTAATCAATTACGGGGTCATTAGTTCATAGCCCATATATGGAGTT
CCGCGTTACATAACTTACGGTAAATGGCCCGCCTGGCTGACCGCCCAACGACCCCCGCCCATTGACGTCA
ATAATGACGTATGTTCCCATAGTAACGCCAATAGGGACTTTCCATTGACGTCAATGGGTGGACTATTTAC
GGTAAACTGCCCACTTGGCAGTACATCAAGTGTATCATATGCCAAGTACGCCCCCTATTGACGTCAATGA
CGGTAAATGGCCCGCCTGGCATTATGCCCAGTACATGACCTTATGGGACTTTCCTACTTGGCAGTACATC
TACGTATTAGTCATCGCTATTACCATGGTGATGCGGTTTTGGCAGTACATCAATGGGCGTGGATAGCGGT
TTGACTCACGGGGATTTCCAAGTCTCCACCCCATTGACGTCAATGGGAGTTTGTTTTGGCACCAAAATCA
ACGGGACTTTCCAAAATGTCGTAACAACTCCGCCCCATTGACGCAAATGGGCGGTAGGCGTGTACGGTGG
GAGGTCTATATAAGCAGAGCTCTCTGGCTAACTAGAGAACCCACTGCTTACTGGCTTATCGAAATTAATA
CGACTCACTATAGGGAGACCCAAGCTGGCTAGCGTTTAAACTTAAGCTTGGTACCGAGCTCGGATCCACT
AGTCCAGTGTGGTGGAATTCGGCTT
Features (pLannotate 1.2.2; 17 found; start..end, strand, type, name):
      8..1750    +  CDS            POLG_HCVGL (fragment): Experimental evidence at protein level: Swiss-Prot protein existence level 1. [Protease NS2]: Cysteine protease required for the proteolytic auto-cleavage between the non-structural proteins NS2 and NS3 (By similarity). The N-terminus of NS3 is required for the function of NS2 protease (active region NS2-3) (By similarity). Promotes the initiation of viral particle assembly by mediating the interaction between structural and non-structural proteins (By similarity). From Hepatitis C virus (isolate Glasgow) (HCV).
   1835..2059    +  polyA_signal   bGH poly(A) signal: bovine growth hormone polyadenylation signal
   2063..2081    +  promoter       SV40 promoter (fragment): SV40 enhancer and early promoter
   2191..2779    -  rep_origin     ori: high-copy-number ColE1/pMB1/pBR322/pUC origin of replication
   3001..3017    +  polyA_signal   bGH poly(A) signal (fragment): bovine growth hormone polyadenylation signal
   3108..3155    -  polyA_signal   HSV TK poly(A) signal: herpes simplex virus thymidine kinase polyadenylation signal (Cole and Stacy, 1985)
   3214..3366    -  CDS            ble (fragment): BLE_KLEPN - Experimental evidence at protein level: Swiss-Prot protein existence level 1. Binding protein with a strong affinity to the bleomycin family of antibiotics. Binds to CL990; an antimitotic-antibiotic compound. From Klebsiella pneumoniae.
   3387..4175    -  CDS            NeoR/KanR: aminoglycoside phosphotransferase confers resistance to neomycin, kanamycin, and G418 (Geneticin®)
   4210..4567    -  promoter       SV40 promoter: SV40 enhancer and early promoter
   4569..4586    -  promoter       AmpR promoter (fragment): bla
   4627..5487    -  CDS            AmpR: β-lactamase; bla; confers resistance to ampicillin, carbenicillin, and related antibiotics
   5488..5592    -  promoter       AmpR promoter: bla
   5619..6047    +  rep_origin     f1 ori (sequence partly withheld): f1 bacteriophage origin of replication; arrow indicates direction of (+) strand synthesis
   6086..6465    +  enhancer       CMV enhancer: human cytomegalovirus immediate early enhancer
   6466..6669    +  promoter       CMV promoter: human cytomegalovirus (CMV) immediate early promoter
   6665..6698    +  LTR            5' LTR (truncated) (fragment): truncated 5' long terminal repeat (LTR) from HIV-1
   6714..6732    +  promoter       T7 promoter: promoter for bacteriophage T7 RNA polymerase
