>Addgene plasmid #98388 | UKNP6.1.2 | addgene full sequence | sequence record 190108 | Addgene NGS Result
TGGGTTGCTCTTTCTCTATCTTCCTTTTGGCACTACTCTCGTGCCTCACAACGCCGGCTTCGGCTCTTAC
CTACGGTAACTCCAGTGGGCTGTACCATCTTACAAATGATTGCCCCAACTCCAGCATCGTGCTGGAAGCG
GATGCTATGATCTTGCATCTGCCTGGATGCTTGCCTTGTGTGAGGGTCGATAATCGGTCCACCTGCTGGC
ATGCTGTGTCCCCCACCCTAGCCATACCAAATGCTTCTACGCCCGCAACGGGATTCCGCAGGCATGTGGA
TCTTCTTGCGGGCGCCGCAGTGGTCTGCTCATCCCTATACATTGGGGATCTGTGCGGCTCTCTCTTTTTG
GCGGGACAACTATTCACCTTCCAGCCCCGCCGACATTGGACCGTGCAAGACTGCAACTGCTCCATCTATA
CAGGCCACGTTACCGGCCACAGGATGGCTTGGGACATGATGATGAATTGGTCACCCACAACCACTCTGGT
CCTATCTAGCATCTTGAGGGTACCTGAGATCTGTGCGAGTGTGATACTCGGTGGCCACTGGGGGATACTA
TTGGCCGTCGCCTACTTTGGTATGGCTGGCAACTGGCTAAAAGTTCTGGCTGTTCTGTTCTTATTTGCAG
GGGTTGAAGCAACCACCACCACCGCCCACGAAGCGGCCCGCGCTACTGCCGGCTTCGTTGGGCTTTTCAC
CTCCGGTGCCAGGCAGAAGCTACAACTCATCAACACCAACGGCAGCTGGCATATAAACAGGACTGCTTTG
AACTGCAATGATTCCCTCCAGACGGGGTTCATAGCGTCACTCTTTTACTTCAACAAATTCAACTCCTCGG
GTTGCCCGGAGCGGATGGCTGCGTGTAAGCCCCTCGCGGATTTCCGGCAGGGGTGGGGCCAAATAACCTA
CAAGGTCAACATCTCGGGCCCCTCTGACGACCGTCCCTACTGCTGGCATTACGCTCCTAGGTCATGTGAC
GTGGTGCCGGCCCGCACGGTGTGCGGCCCTGTTTACTGCTTCACGCCCAGCCCTGTTGTGGTAGGAACCA
CTGATAGGCGGGGCAACCCCACATACACCTGGGGGGAGAATGAGACGGACGTATTCATGCTGGAAAGCCT
TCGGCCCCCTACTGGAGGATGGTTTGGGTGCACGTGGATGAACTCTACGGGCTTTACCAAGACCTGTGGT
GCCCCGCCATGTCAGATAGTCCCAGGAGATTACAACAGCTCTGCCAACGAGCTTTTGTGCCCCACCGACT
GCTTCCGTAAACATCCGGAAGCTACATACCAGCGGTGCGGATCGGGACCCTGGCTGACACCTAGGTGTCT
GGTGGATTACCCTTACAGGCTATGGCACTACCCCTGCACTGTCAACTTTACCGTGCATAAAGTCAGGATG
TTCGTGGGAGGCATTGAGCACCGGTTTGACGCTGCATGTAATTGGACCAGGGGCGAGCGGTGCGAGCTAC
ATGACAGAGACAGGATTGAAATGAGCCCGCTGCTTTTCTCAACTACGCAGCTCGCCATACTTCCCTGCTC
ATTTTCCACCATGCCGGCCTTGTCAACTGGCCTCATCCATCTGCATCAGAACATAGTGGACGTGCAGTAC
CTCTACGGAGTATCCTCGAGCGTCACCTCGTGGGTGGTGAAGTGGGAGTACATTGTCCTGATGTTCCTGG
TTCTGGCAGATGCTCGGATTTGTACGTGTCTCTGGTTAATGCTGCTCATAACCAACGTTGAAGCATAAAA
GCCGAATTCTGCAGATATCCAGCACAGTGGCGGCCGCTCGAGTCTAGAGGGCCCGTTTAAACCCGCTGAT
CAGCCTCGACTGTGCCTTCTAGTTGCCAGCCATCTGTTGTTTGCCCCTCCCCCGTGCCTTCCTTGACCCT
GGAAGGTGCCACTCCCACTGTCCTTTCCTAATAAAATGAGGAAATTGCATCGCATTGTCTGAGTAGGTGT
CATTCTATTCTGGGGGGTGGGGTGGGGCAGGACAGCAAGGGGGAGGATTGGGAAGACAATAGCAGGCATG
CTGGGGATGCGGTGGGCTCTATGGCTTCTGAGGCGGAAAGAACCAGTGGCGGTAATACGGTTATCCACAG
AATCAGGGGATAACGCAGGAAAGAACATGTGAGCAAAAGGCCAGCAAAAGGCCAGGAACCGTAAAAAGGC
CGCGTTGCTGGCGTTTTTCCATAGGCTCCGCCCCCCTGACGAGCATCACAAAAATCGACGCTCAAGTCAG
AGGTGGCGAAACCCGACAGGACTATAAAGATACCAGGCGTTTCCCCCTGGAAGCTCCCTCGTGCGCTCTC
CTGTTCCGACCCTGCCGCTTACCGGATACCTGTCCGCCTTTCTCCCTTCGGGAAGCGTGGCGCTTTCTCA
TAGCTCACGCTGTAGGTATCTCAGTTCGGTGTAGGTCGTTCGCTCCAAGCTGGGCTGTGTGCACGAACCC
CCCGTTCAGCCCGACCGCTGCGCCTTATCCGGTAACTATCGTCTTGAGTCCAACCCGGTAAGACACGACT
TATCGCCACTGGCAGCAGCCACTGGTAACAGGATTAGCAGAGCGAGGTATGTAGGCGGTGCTACAGAGTT
CTTGAAGTGGTGGCCTAACTACGGCTACACTAGAAGAACAGTATTTGGTATCTGCGCTCTGCTGAAGCCA
GTTACCTTCGGAAAAAGAGTTGGTAGCTCTTGATCCGGCAAACAAACCACCGCTGGTAGCGGTGGTTTTT
TTGTTTGCAAGCAGCAGATTACGCGCAGAAAAAAAGGATCTCAAGAAGATCCTTTGATCTTTTCTACGGG
GTCTGACGCTCAGTGGAACGAAAACTCACGTTAAGGGATTTTGGTCATGAGATTATCAAAAAGGATCTTC
ACCTAGATCCTTTTAAATTAAAAATGAAGTTTTAAATCAATCTAAAGTATATATGAGTAACCTGAGGCTA
TGGCAGGGCCTGCCGCCCCGACGTTGGCTGCGAGCCCTGGGCCTTCACCCGAACTTGGGGGGTGGGGTGG
GGAAAAGGAAGAAACGCGGGCGTATTGGCCCCAATGGGGTCTCGGTGGGGTATCGACAGAGTGCCAGCCC
TGGGACCGAACCCCGCGTTTATGAACAAACGACCCAACACCGTGCGTTTTATTCTGTCTTTTTATTGCCG
TCATAGCGCGGGTTCCTTCCGGTATTGTCTCCTTCCGTGTTTCAGTTAGCCTCCCCCTAGGGTGGGCGAA
GAACTCCAGCATGAGATCCCCGCGCTGGAGGATCATCCAGCCGGCGTCCCGGAAAACGATTCCGAAGCCC
AACCTTTCATAGAAGGCGGCGGTGGAATCGAAATCTCGTGATGGCAGGTTGGGCGTCGCTTGGTCGGTCA
TTTCGAACCCCAGAGTCCCGCTCAGAAGAACTCGTCAAGAAGGCGATAGAAGGCGATGCGCTGCGAATCG
GGAGCGGCGATACCGTAAAGCACGAGGAAGCGGTCAGCCCATTCGCCGCCAAGCTCTTCAGCAATATCAC
GGGTAGCCAACGCTATGTCCTGATAGCGGTCCGCCACACCCAGCCGGCCACAGTCGATGAATCCAGAAAA
GCGGCCATTTTCCACCATGATATTCGGCAAGCAGGCATCGCCATGGGTCACGACGAGATCCTCGCCGTCG
GGCATGCTCGCCTTGAGCCTGGCGAACAGTTCGGCTGGCGCGAGCCCCTGATGCTCTTCGTCCAGATCAT
CCTGATCGACAAGACCGGCTTCCATCCGAGTACGTGCTCGCTCGATGCGATGTTTCGCTTGGTGGTCGAA
TGGGCAGGTAGCCGGATCAAGCGTATGCAGCCGCCGCATTGCATCAGCCATGATGGATACTTTCTCGGCA
GGAGCAAGGTGAGATGACAGGAGATCCTGCCCCGGCACTTCGCCCAATAGCAGCCAGTCCCTTCCCGCTT
CAGTGACAACGTCGAGCACAGCTGCGCAAGGAACGCCCGTCGTGGCCAGCCACGATAGCCGCGCTGCCTC
GTCTTGCAGTTCATTCAGGGCACCGGACAGGTCGGTCTTGACAAAAAGAACCGGGCGCCCCTGCGCTGAC
AGCCGGAACACGGCGGCATCAGAGCAGCCGATTGTCTGTTGTGCCCAGTCATAGCCGAATAGCCTCTCCA
CCCAAGCGGCCGGAGAACCTGCGTGCAATCCATCTTGTTCAATCATGCGAAACGATCCTCATCCTGTCTC
TTGATCGATCTTTGCAAAAGCCTAGGCCTCCAAAAAAGCCTCCTCACTACTTCTGGAATAGCTCAGAGGC
CGAGGCGGCCTCGGCCTCTGCATAAATAAAAAAAATTAGTCAGCCATGGGGCGGAGAATGGGCGGAACTG
GGCGGAGTTAGGGGCGGGATGGGCGGAGTTAGGGGCGGGACTATGGTTGCTGACTAATTGAGATGCATGC
TTTGCATACTTCTGCCTGCTGGGGAGCCTGGGGACTTTCCACACCTGGTTGCTGACTAATTGAGATGCAT
GCTTTGCATACTTCTGCCTGCTGGGGAGCCTGGGGACTTTCCACACCCTAACTGACACACATTCCACAGC
TGGTTCTTTCCGCCTCAGGACTCTTCCTTTTTCAATAAATCAATCTAAAGTATATATGAGTAAACTTGGT
CTGACAGTTACCAATGCTTAATCAGTGAGGCACCTATCTCAGCGATCTGTCTATTTCGTTCATCCATAGT
TGCCTGACTCCCCGTCGTGTAGATAACTACGATACGGGAGGGCTTACCATCTGGCCCCAGTGCTGCAATG
ATACCGCGAGACCCACGCTCACCGGCTCCAGATTTATCAGCAATAAACCAGCCAGCCGGAAGGGCCGAGC
GCAGAAGTGGTCCTGCAACTTTATCCGCCTCCATCCAGTCTATTAATTGTTGCCGGGAAGCTAGAGTAAG
TAGTTCGCCAGTTAATAGTTTGCGCAACGTTGTTGCCATTGCTACAGGCATCGTGGTGTCACGCTCGTCG
TTTGGTATGGCTTCATTCAGCTCCGGTTCCCAACGATCAAGGCGAGTTACATGATCCCCCATGTTGTGCA
AAAAAGCGGTTAGCTCCTTCGGTCCTCCGATCGTTGTCAGAAGTAAGTTGGCCGCAGTGTTATCACTCAT
GGTTATGGCAGCACTGCATAATTCTCTTACTGTCATGCCATCCGTAAGATGCTTTTCTGTGACTGGTGAG
TACTCAACCAAGTCATTCTGAGAATAGTGTATGCGGCGACCGAGTTGCTCTTGCCCGGCGTCAATACGGG
ATAATACCGCGCCACATAGCAGAACTTTAAAAGTGCTCATCATTGGAAAACGTTCTTCGGGGCGAAAACT
CTCAAGGATCTTACCGCTGTTGAGATCCAGTTCGATGTAACCCACTCGTGCACCCAACTGATCTTCAGCA
TCTTTTACTTTCACCAGCGTTTCTGGGTGAGCAAAAACAGGAAGGCAAAATGCCGCAAAAAAGGGAATAA
GGGCGACACGGAAATGTTGAATACTCATACTCTTCCTTTTTCAATATTATTGAAGCATTTATCAGGGTTA
TTGTCTCATGAGCGGATACATATTTGAATGTATTTAGAAAAATAAACAAATAGGGGTTCCGCGCACATTT
CCCCGAAAAGTGCCACCTG
[124 nt withheld, positions 5620-5743]
C
[91 nt withheld, positions 5745-5835]
A
[49 nt withheld, positions 5837-5885]
CCTTTGACGTTGGAGTCCACGTTCTTT
[37 nt withheld, positions 5913-5949]
ACCCTATCTCGGTCTATTCTTTTGATTTATAAGGGATTTTGCCGATTTCGGCCTATTGGTTAAAAAATGA
GCTGATTTAACAAAAATTTAACGCGAATTTTAACAAAATATTAACGCTTACAATTTACGCGCGCGTTGAC
ATTGATTATTGACTAGTTATTAATAGTAATCAATTACGGGGTCATTAGTTCATAGCCCATATATGGAGTT
CCGCGTTACATAACTTACGGTAAATGGCCCGCCTGGCTGACCGCCCAACGACCCCCGCCCATTGACGTCA
ATAATGACGTATGTTCCCATAGTAACGCCAATAGGGACTTTCCATTGACGTCAATGGGTGGAGTATTTAC
GGTAAACTGCCCACTTGGCAGTACATCAAGTGTATCATATGCCAAGTACGCCCCCTATTGACGTCAATGA
CGGTAAATGGCCCGCCTGGCATTATGCCCAGTACATGACCTTATGGGACTTTCCTACTTGGCAGTACATC
TACGTATTAGTCATCGCTATTACCATGGTGATGCGGTTTTGGCAGTACATCAATGGGCGTGGATAGCGGT
TTGACTCACGGGGATTTCCAAGTCTCCACCCCATTGACGTCAATGGGAGTTTGTTTTGGCACCAAAATCA
ACGGGACTTTCCAAAATGTCGTAACAACTCCGCCCCATTGACGCAAATGGGCGGTAGGCGTGTACGGTGG
GAGGTCTATATAAGCAGAGCTCTCTGGCTAACTAGAGAACCCACTGCTTACTGGCTTATCGAAATTAATA
CGACTCACTATAGGGAGACCCAAGCTGGCTAGCGTTTAAACTTAAGCTTGGTACCGAGCTCGGATCCACT
AGTCCAGTGTGGTGGAATTCGGCTTCACCA
Features (pLannotate 1.2.2; 17 found; start..end, strand, type, name):
      3..1745    +  CDS            POLG_HCVGL (fragment): Experimental evidence at protein level: Swiss-Prot protein existence level 1. [Protease NS2]: Cysteine protease required for the proteolytic auto-cleavage between the non-structural proteins NS2 and NS3 (By similarity). The N-terminus of NS3 is required for the function of NS2 protease (active region NS2-3) (By similarity). Promotes the initiation of viral particle assembly by mediating the interaction between structural and non-structural proteins (By similarity). From Hepatitis C virus (isolate Glasgow) (HCV).
   1830..2054    +  polyA_signal   bGH poly(A) signal: bovine growth hormone polyadenylation signal
   2058..2076    +  promoter       SV40 promoter (fragment): SV40 enhancer and early promoter
   2186..2774    -  rep_origin     ori: high-copy-number ColE1/pMB1/pBR322/pUC origin of replication
   2996..3012    +  polyA_signal   bGH poly(A) signal (fragment): bovine growth hormone polyadenylation signal
   3103..3150    -  polyA_signal   HSV TK poly(A) signal: herpes simplex virus thymidine kinase polyadenylation signal (Cole and Stacy, 1985)
   3209..3361    -  CDS            ble (fragment): BLE_KLEPN - Experimental evidence at protein level: Swiss-Prot protein existence level 1. Binding protein with a strong affinity to the bleomycin family of antibiotics. Binds to CL990; an antimitotic-antibiotic compound. From Klebsiella pneumoniae.
   3382..4176    -  CDS            NeoR/KanR: aminoglycoside phosphotransferase from Tn5; aph(3')-II (or nptII); confers resistance to neomycin, kanamycin, and G418 (Geneticin®)
   4211..4568    -  promoter       SV40 promoter: SV40 enhancer and early promoter
   4570..4587    -  promoter       AmpR promoter (fragment): bla
   4628..5488    -  CDS            AmpR: β-lactamase; bla; confers resistance to ampicillin, carbenicillin, and related antibiotics
   5489..5593    -  promoter       AmpR promoter: bla
   5620..6048    +  rep_origin     f1 ori (sequence partly withheld): f1 bacteriophage origin of replication; arrow indicates direction of (+) strand synthesis
   6087..6466    +  enhancer       CMV enhancer: human cytomegalovirus immediate early enhancer
   6467..6670    +  promoter       CMV promoter: human cytomegalovirus (CMV) immediate early promoter
   6666..6699    +  LTR            5' LTR (truncated) (fragment): truncated 5' long terminal repeat (LTR) from HIV-1
   6715..6733    +  promoter       T7 promoter: promoter for bacteriophage T7 RNA polymerase
