[The description below was written by a language model from this plasmid's Addgene catalogue record and pLannotate feature annotations shown in this document.]
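Description:
UKNP6.1.2 is a mammalian expression plasmid built on the pCR3 backbone that carries the E1E2 envelope glycoprotein coding region of hepatitis C virus, amplified from patient serum and inserted by TOPO cloning. The name follows the United Kingdom Nottingham Panel convention of genotype, patient number and clone number, so this is clone 2 from patient 1 of genotype 6. The roughly 1.7 kb insert is annotated as a fragment of the HCV polyprotein. The automated annotation text describes NS2 protease function, but that is simply the generic description attached to the matched polyprotein entry; the catalogue identifies the insert as E1E2. The insert sits downstream of the CMV immediate early enhancer and promoter and is followed by the bovine growth hormone polyadenylation signal. A T7 promoter lies between the CMV promoter and the insert, and it also serves as a sequencing primer site.

The plasmid is maintained at high copy in E. coli through a ColE1/pUC-type origin and is selected with ampicillin via the β-lactamase gene. An f1 origin is also present. A NeoR/KanR cassette driven by the SV40 early promoter and terminated by the HSV TK polyadenylation signal could allow G418 selection in mammalian cells. Short hits to an HIV-1 LTR, a ble gene, and extra SV40, bGH and AmpR promoter fragments are partial matches rather than evident functional parts. The two sequence records, one from the depositor and one from repository sequencing, differ by only a few nucleotides in length and share the same feature layout.

The construct belongs to a diverse panel of patient-derived HCV glycoproteins assembled for vaccine research and for assessing sensitivity or resistance to neutralisation by monoclonal antibodies.
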