Addgene plasmid #98388: UKNP6.1.2
Purpose: Expression of HCV E1E2 genes cloned from patient serum. United Kingdom Nottingham Panel x.xx.xx (genotype.patient number.clone number)
Depositing lab: Jonathan Ball. Publication: A Diverse Panel of Hepatitis C Virus Glycoproteins for Use in Vaccine Research Reveals Extremes of Monoclonal Antibody Neutralization Resistance. Urbanowicz RA, McClure CP, Brown RJ, Tsoleridis T, Persson MA, Krey T, Irving WL, Ball JK, Tarr AW. J Virol. 2015 Dec 23;90(7):3288-301. doi: 10.1128/JVI.02700-15. PubMed 26699643.
Backbone
  Vector backbone: pCR3
  Backbone manufacturer: Invitrogen
  Vector type: Mammalian Expression
Growth in bacteria
  Bacterial resistance: Ampicillin, 100 μg/mL
  Growth temperature: 37°C
  Growth strain: DH5alpha
  Copy number: High Copy
Gene/Insert
  Gene/Insert name: HCV E1E2 (alt name: UKNP6.1.2)
  Species: Hepatitis C virus
  Insert size (bp): 1734
  GenBank ID: KU285228.1
  Cloning method: TOPO Cloning
  Sequencing primers: 5′ T7F; 3′ bGHR
Terms and licenses: Academic/Nonprofit Terms; Industry Terms: Not Available to Industry
How to cite: UKNP6.1.2 was a gift from Jonathan Ball (Addgene plasmid # 98388 ; http://n2t.net/addgene:98388 ; RRID:Addgene_98388)
